Addgene plasmid #53748: pCS-H2B-cerulean
Purpose: Contains a fusion of human histone H2B to cerulean fluorescent protein in the pCS2+ vector.
Depositing lab: Sean Megason. Depositing organization: Harvard Medical School. Publication: In toto imaging of embryogenesis with confocal time-lapse microscopy. Megason SG. Methods Mol Biol. 2009;546:317-32. doi: 10.1007/978-1-60327-977-2_19. PubMed 19378112.
Backbone
  Vector backbone: pCS2+
  Backbone manufacturer: RZPD
  Backbone size w/o insert (bp): 4095
  Vector type: Mammalian Expression
Growth in bacteria
  Bacterial resistance: Ampicillin, 100 μg/mL
  Growth temperature: 37°C
  Growth strain: DH5alpha
  Copy number: High Copy
Gene/Insert
  Gene/Insert name: histone H2B (alt name: histone cluster 2, H2be)
  Species: H. sapiens (human)
  Entrez Gene: H2BC21 (a.k.a. GL105, H2B, H2B-GL105, H2B.1, H2BE, H2BFQ, H2BGL105, H2BQ, HIST2H2BE)
  Promoter: simian CMV IE94
  Tag / fusion protein: Cerulean (C terminal on insert)
  Cloning method: Restriction Enzyme; 5′ cloning site SnaBI (destroyed during cloning); 3′ cloning site SnaBI (destroyed during cloning)
  Sequencing primers: 5′ SP6; 3′ EBV-rev
Resource information
  A portion of this plasmid was derived from a plasmid made by: H2B was obtained from Dr. Reinhard Koster.
Terms and licenses: Academic/Nonprofit Terms; Industry Terms: Not Available to Industry
Depositor comments: Use NotI/SP6 for sense RNA. This plasmid was made using a triple ligation of the H2B from XhoI/AgeI of pCS-H2B-EGFP (Addgene plasmid 53744), the cerulean from AgeI/BsrG1 of pCeruleanC1 and pCS from BsrG1/XhoI of pCS-H2B-EGFP. This puts H2B-cerulean in the SnaBI site of pCS.
How to cite: pCS-H2B-cerulean was a gift from Sean Megason (Addgene plasmid # 53748 ; http://n2t.net/addgene:53748 ; RRID:Addgene_53748)
