[The description below was written by a language model from this plasmid's Addgene catalogue record and the feature table of its GenBank file.]
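Description:
pCS-H2B-cerulean is a 5,260 bp circular plasmid built on the pCS2+ backbone, a vector catalogued for mammalian expression that also serves as a template for in vitro transcription. It is maintained in E. coli at high copy through a ColE1/pUC-type origin and selected with ampicillin via the beta-lactamase gene. An f1 origin is also present, along with remnants of the lac promoter/operator region.

The payload is human histone H2B fused at its C terminus to the cyan fluorescent protein Cerulean, annotated in the feature table as a mammalian codon-optimized monomeric CFP variant. In the circular map the H2B coding sequence ends just before the numbering origin and the Cerulean reading frame begins just after it, so the two form one continuous fusion. The catalogue links the insert to the H2BC21 (HIST2H2BE) gene, whereas the sequence annotation labels the H2B feature HIST1H2BJ; the record does not resolve this difference. Expression in vertebrate cells is driven by the simian cytomegalovirus IE94 enhancer/promoter, and transcripts are terminated by the SV40 polyadenylation signal. An SP6 promoter sits between the CMV promoter and the coding sequence, and the depositor notes that linearising with NotI and transcribing with SP6 yields sense RNA. T7 and T3 promoters are also annotated in reverse orientation around the insert. The plasmid was assembled by triple ligation, swapping Cerulean in place of EGFP in a sibling H2B-EGFP construct.

Because H2B is incorporated into chromatin, the fusion labels nuclei and chromosomes. The associated publication concerns in toto confocal time-lapse imaging of embryogenesis, consistent with use as a nuclear marker for following cells in living embryos, delivered as DNA or synthetic mRNA.
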