LOCUS       Exported 5260 bp ds-DNA circular SYN 12-MAY-2021
DEFINITION  Contains a fusion of human histone H2B to cerulean fluorescent
            protein in the pCS2+ vector. .
ACCESSION   .
VERSION     .
KEYWORDS    pCS-H2B-cerulean
SOURCE      synthetic DNA construct
  ORGANISM  synthetic DNA construct
REFERENCE   1 (bases 1 to 5260)
  AUTHORS   Megason SG
  TITLE     In toto imaging of embryogenesis with confocal time-lapse
            microscopy.
  JOURNAL   Methods Mol Biol. 2009;546:317-32. doi:
            10.1007/978-1-60327-977-2_19.
  PUBMED    19378112
REFERENCE   2 (bases 1 to 5260)
  AUTHORS   .
  TITLE     Direct Submission
  JOURNAL   Exported May 12, 2021 from SnapGene Server 1.1.58
            http://www.snapgene.com
FEATURES             Location/Qualifiers
     source          1..5260
                     /organism="synthetic DNA construct"
                     /mol_type="other DNA"
     regulatory      7..16
                     /regulatory_class="other"
                     /note="vertebrate consensus sequence for strong initiation
                     of translation (Kozak, 1987)"
     CDS             13..732
                     /codon_start=1
                     /product="enhanced monomeric variant of CFP (Rizzo et al.,
                     2004)"
                     /label=mCerulean
                     /note=" mammalian codon-optimized"
                     /translation="MVSKGEELFTGVVPILVELDGDVNGHKFSVSGEGEGDATYGKLTL
                     KFICTTGKLPVPWPTLVTTLTWGVQCFARYPDHMKQHDFFKSAMPEGYVQERTIFFKDD
                     GNYKTRAEVKFEGDTLVNRIELKGIDFKEDGNILGHKLEYNAISDNVYITADKQKNGIK
                     ANFKIRHNIEDGSVQLADHYQQNTPIGDGPVLLPDNHYLSTQSKLSKDPNEKRDHMVLL
                     EFVTAAGITLGMDELYK"
     primer_bind     complement(58..79)
                     /label=EGFP-N
                     /note="EGFP, reverse primer"
     primer_bind     complement(319..338)
                     /label=EXFP-R
                     /note="For distinguishing EGFP variants, reverse primer"
     primer_bind     666..687
                     /label=EGFP-C
                     /note="EGFP, forward primer"
     promoter        complement(746..763)
                     /label=T7 promoter
                     /note="promoter for bacteriophage T7 RNA polymerase"
     polyA_signal    768..902
                     /label=SV40 poly(A) signal
                     /note="SV40 polyadenylation signal"
     primer_bind     complement(792..811)
                     /label=EBV-rev
                     /note="SV40 polyA terminator, reverse primer"
     primer_bind     846..865
                     /label=SV40pA-R
                     /note="SV40 polyA, reverse primer"
     primer_bind     complement(1015..1035)
                     /label=T3
                     /note="T3 promoter, forward primer"
     promoter        complement(1015..1033)
                     /label=T3 promoter
                     /note="promoter for bacteriophage T3 RNA polymerase"
     primer_bind     complement(1054..1070)
                     /label=M13 rev
                     /note="common sequencing primer, one of multiple similar
                     variants"
     primer_bind     complement(1054..1070)
                     /label=M13 Reverse
                     /note="In lacZ gene. Also called M13-rev"
     primer_bind     complement(1067..1089)
                     /label=M13/pUC Reverse
                     /note="In lacZ gene"
     protein_bind    1078..1094
                     /label=lac operator
                     /bound_moiety="lac repressor encoded by lacI"
                     /note="The lac repressor binds to the lac operator to
                     inhibit transcription in E. coli. This inhibition can be
                     relieved by adding lactose or
                     isopropyl-beta-D-thiogalactopyranoside (IPTG)."
     promoter        complement(1102..1132)
                     /label=lac promoter
                     /note="promoter for the E. coli lac operon"
     protein_bind    1147..1168
                     /label=CAP binding site
                     /bound_moiety="E. coli catabolite activator protein"
                     /note="CAP binding activates transcription in the presence
                     of cAMP."
     primer_bind     complement(1285..1302)
                     /label=L4440
                     /note="L4440 vector, forward primer"
     rep_origin      complement(1456..2044)
                     /direction=LEFT
                     /label=ori
                     /note="high-copy-number ColE1/pMB1/pBR322/pUC origin of
                     replication"
     primer_bind     complement(1536..1555)
                     /label=pBR322ori-F
                     /note="pBR322 origin, forward primer"
     CDS             complement(2215..3075)
                     /codon_start=1
                     /gene="bla"
                     /product="beta-lactamase"
                     /label=AmpR
                     /note="confers resistance to ampicillin, carbenicillin, and
                     related antibiotics"
                     /translation="MSIQHFRVALIPFFAAFCLPVFAHPETLVKVKDAEDQLGARVGYI
                     ELDLNSGKILESFRPEERFPMMSTFKVLLCGAVLSRIDAGQEQLGRRIHYSQNDLVEYS
                     PVTEKHLTDGMTVRELCSAAITMSDNTAANLLLTTIGGPKELTAFLHNMGDHVTRLDRW
                     EPELNEAIPNDERDTTMPVAMATTLRKLLTGELLTLASRQQLIDWMEADKVAGPLLRSA
                     LPAGWFIADKSGAGERGSRGIIAALGPDGKPSRIVVIYTTGSQATMDERNRQIAEIGAS
                     LIKHW"
     primer_bind     2838..2857
                     /label=Amp-R
                     /note="Ampicillin resistance gene, reverse primer"
     promoter        complement(3076..3180)
                     /gene="bla"
                     /label=AmpR promoter
     rep_origin      complement(3206..3661)
                     /direction=LEFT
                     /label=f1 ori
                     /note="f1 bacteriophage origin of replication; arrow
                     indicates direction of (+) strand synthesis"
     primer_bind     complement(3343..3364)
                     /label=F1ori-F
                     /note="F1 origin, forward primer"
     primer_bind     3555..3574
                     /label=F1ori-R
                     /note="F1 origin, reverse primer"
     promoter        3735..4719
                     /label=CMV IE94 promoter
                     /note="enhancer/promoter region of simian cytomegalovirus
                     major immediate early transcription unit IE94"
     promoter        4754..4772
                     /label=SP6 promoter
                     /note="promoter for bacteriophage SP6 RNA polymerase"
     primer_bind     4754..4771
                     /label=SP6
                     /note="SP6 promoter, forward primer"
     promoter        complement(4841..4858)
                     /label=T7 promoter
                     /note="promoter for bacteriophage T7 RNA polymerase"
     CDS             4877..5254
                     /codon_start=1
                     /gene="HIST1H2BJ"
                     /product="human histone H2B"
                     /label=H2B
                     /translation="MPEPAKSAPAPKKGSKKAVTKAQKKGGKKRKRSRKESYSIYVYKV
                     LKQVHPDTGISSKAMGIMNSFVNDIFERIAGEASRLAHYNKRSTITSREIQTAVRLLLP
                     GELAKHAVSEGTKAITKYTSAK"
ORIGIN
        1 ccggtcgcca ccatggtgag caagggcgag gagctgttca ccggggtggt gcccatcctg
       61 gtcgagctgg acggcgacgt aaacggccac aagttcagcg tgtccggcga gggcgagggc
      121 gatgccacct acggcaagct gaccctgaag ttcatctgca ccaccggcaa gctgcccgtg
      181 ccctggccca ccctcgtgac caccctgacc tggggcgtgc agtgcttcgc ccgctacccc
      241 gaccacatga agcagcacga cttcttcaag tccgccatgc ccgaaggcta cgtccaggag
      301 cgcaccatct tcttcaagga cgacggcaac tacaagaccc gcgccgaggt gaagttcgag
      361 ggcgacaccc tggtgaaccg catcgagctg aagggcatcg acttcaagga ggacggcaac
      421 atcctggggc acaagctgga gtacaacgcc atcagcgaca acgtctatat caccgccgac
      481 aagcagaaga acggcatcaa ggccaacttc aagatccgcc acaacatcga ggacggcagc
      541 gtgcagctcg ccgaccacta ccagcagaac acccccatcg gcgacggccc cgtgctgctg
      601 cccgacaacc actacctgag cacccagtcc aagctgagca aagaccccaa cgagaagcgc
      661 gatcacatgg tcctgctgga gttcgtgacc gccgccggga tcactctcgg catggacgag
      721 ctgtacaagt aaagcggccc tagaactata gtgagtcgta ttacgtagat ccagacatga
      781 taagatacat tgatgagttt ggacaaacca caactagaat gcagtgaaaa aaatgcttta
      841 tttgtgaaat ttgtgatgct attgctttat ttgtaaccat tataagctgc aataaacaag
      901 ttaacaacaa caattgcatt cattttatgt ttcaggttca gggggaggtg tgggaggttt
      961 tttaattcgc ggccgcggcg ccaatgcatt gggcccggta cccagctttt gttcccttta
     1021 gtgagggtta attgcgcgct tggcgtaatc atggtcatag ctgtttcctg tgtgaaattg
     1081 ttatccgctc acaattccac acaacatacg agccggaagc ataaagtgta aagcctgggg
     1141 tgcctaatga gtgagctaac tcacattaat tgcgttgcgc tcactgcccg ctttccagtc
     1201 gggaaacctg tcgtgccagc tgcattaatg aatcggccaa cgcgcgggga gaggcggttt
     1261 gcgtattggg cgctcttccg cttcctcgct cactgactcg ctgcgctcgg tcgttcggct
     1321 gcggcgagcg gtatcagctc actcaaaggc ggtaatacgg ttatccacag aatcagggga
     1381 taacgcagga aagaacatgt gagcaaaagg ccagcaaaag gccaggaacc gtaaaaaggc
     1441 cgcgttgctg gcgtttttcc ataggctccg cccccctgac gagcatcaca aaaatcgacg
     1501 ctcaagtcag aggtggcgaa acccgacagg actataaaga taccaggcgt ttccccctgg
     1561 aagctccctc gtgcgctctc ctgttccgac cctgccgctt accggatacc tgtccgcctt
     1621 tctcccttcg ggaagcgtgg cgctttctca tagctcacgc tgtaggtatc tcagttcggt
     1681 gtaggtcgtt cgctccaagc tgggctgtgt gcacgaaccc cccgttcagc ccgaccgctg
     1741 cgccttatcc ggtaactatc gtcttgagtc caacccggta agacacgact tatcgccact
     1801 ggcagcagcc actggtaaca ggattagcag agcgaggtat gtaggcggtg ctacagagtt
     1861 cttgaagtgg tggcctaact acggctacac tagaaggaca gtatttggta tctgcgctct
     1921 gctgaagcca gttaccttcg gaaaaagagt tggtagctct tgatccggca aacaaaccac
     1981 cgctggtagc ggtggttttt ttgtttgcaa gcagcagatt acgcgcagaa aaaaaggatc
     2041 tcaagaagat cctttgatct tttctacggg gtctgacgct cagtggaacg aaaactcacg
     2101 ttaagggatt ttggtcatga gattatcaaa aaggatcttc acctagatcc ttttaaatta
     2161 aaaatgaagt tttaaatcaa tctaaagtat atatgagtaa acttggtctg acagttacca
     2221 atgcttaatc agtgaggcac ctatctcagc gatctgtcta tttcgttcat ccatagttgc
     2281 ctgactcccc gtcgtgtaga taactacgat acgggagggc ttaccatctg gccccagtgc
     2341 tgcaatgata ccgcgagacc cacgctcacc ggctccagat ttatcagcaa taaaccagcc
     2401 agccggaagg gccgagcgca gaagtggtcc tgcaacttta tccgcctcca tccagtctat
     2461 taattgttgc cgggaagcta gagtaagtag ttcgccagtt aatagtttgc gcaacgttgt
     2521 tgccattgct acaggcatcg tggtgtcacg ctcgtcgttt ggtatggctt cattcagctc
     2581 cggttcccaa cgatcaaggc gagttacatg atcccccatg ttgtgcaaaa aagcggttag
     2641 ctccttcggt cctccgatcg ttgtcagaag taagttggcc gcagtgttat cactcatggt
     2701 tatggcagca ctgcataatt ctcttactgt catgccatcc gtaagatgct tttctgtgac
     2761 tggtgagtac tcaaccaagt cattctgaga atagtgtatg cggcgaccga gttgctcttg
     2821 cccggcgtca atacgggata ataccgcgcc acatagcaga actttaaaag tgctcatcat
     2881 tggaaaacgt tcttcggggc gaaaactctc aaggatctta ccgctgttga gatccagttc
     2941 gatgtaaccc actcgtgcac ccaactgatc ttcagcatct tttactttca ccagcgtttc
     3001 tgggtgagca aaaacaggaa ggcaaaatgc cgcaaaaaag ggaataaggg cgacacggaa
     3061 atgttgaata ctcatactct tcctttttca atattattga agcatttatc agggttattg
     3121 tctcatgagc ggatacatat ttgaatgtat ttagaaaaat aaacaaatag gggttccgcg
     3181 cacatttccc cgaaaagtgc cacctaaatt gtaagcgtta atattttgtt aaaattcgcg
     3241 ttaaattttt gttaaatcag ctcatttttt aaccaatagg ccgaaatcgg caaaatccct
     3301 tataaatcaa aagaatagac cgagataggg ttgagtgttg ttccagtttg gaacaagagt
     3361 ccactattaa agaacgtgga ctccaacgtc aaaggnnnnn nnnnnnnnnn nnnnnnnnnn
     3421 nnnnnnnnnn nnnnnnnnnn nnnntnnnnn nnnnnnnnnn nnnnnnnnnn nnnnnnnnnn
     3481 nnnnnnnnnn nnnnnnnnnn nnnnnnnnnn nnnnnnnnnn nnnnnnnnnn nnnnnngnnn
     3541 nnnnnnnnnn nnnnnnnnnn nnnnnnnnnn nnnnnnnnnn nnnnnnnnnn nnnnnnnnnn
     3601 nnnnnnnnnn nnnnnnnnnn nnnnnnnnnn nnnnnnnnnn nnnnnnnnnn nnnnnnnnnn
     3661 ncccattcgc cattcaggct gcgcaactgt tgggaagggc gatcggtgcg ggcctcttcg
     3721 ctattacgcc agtcgaccat agccaattca atatggcgta tatggactca tgccaattca
     3781 atatggtgga tctggacctg tgccaattca atatggcgta tatggactcg tgccaattca
     3841 atatggtgga tctggacccc agccaattca atatggcgga cttggcacca tgccaattca
     3901 atatggcgga cttggcactg tgccaactgg ggaggggtct acttggcacg gtgccaagtt
     3961 tgaggagggg tcttggccct gtgccaagtc cgccatattg aattggcatg gtgccaataa
     4021 tggcggccat attggctata tgccaggatc aatatatagg caatatccaa tatggcccta
     4081 tgccaatatg gctattggcc aggttcaata ctatgtattg gccctatgcc atatagtatt
     4141 ccatatatgg gttttcctat tgacgtagat agcccctccc aatgggcggt cccatatacc
     4201 atatatgggg cttcctaata ccgcccatag ccactccccc attgacgtca atggtctcta
     4261 tatatggtct ttcctattga cgtcatatgg gcggtcctat tgacgtatat ggcgcctccc
     4321 ccattgacgt caattacggt aaatggcccg cctggctcaa tgcccattga cgtcaatagg
     4381 accacccacc attgacgtca atgggatggc tcattgccca ttcatatccg ttctcacgcc
     4441 ccctattgac gtcaatgacg gtaaatggcc cacttggcag tacatcaata tctattaata
     4501 gtaacttggc aagtacatta ctattggaag gacgccaggg tacattggca gtactcccat
     4561 tgacgtcaat ggcggtaaat ggcccgcgat ggctgccaag tacatcccca ttgacgtcaa
     4621 tggggagggg caatgacgca aatgggcgtt ccattgacgt aaatgggcgg taggcgtgcc
     4681 taatgggagg tctatataag caatgctcgt ttagggaacc gccattctgc ctggggacgt
     4741 cggagcaagc ttgatttagg tgacactata gaatacaagc tacttgttct ttttgcagga
     4801 tcccatcgat tcgaattcaa ggcctctcga gcctctagaa ctatagtgag tcgtattact
     4861 cgacggtacc gccaccatgc cagagccagc gaagtctgct cccgccccga aaaagggctc
     4921 caagaaggcg gtgactaagg cgcagaagaa aggcggcaag aagcgcaagc gcagccgcaa
     4981 ggagagctat tccatctatg tgtacaaggt tctgaagcag gtccaccctg acaccggcat
     5041 ttcgtccaag gccatgggca tcatgaattc gtttgtgaac gacattttcg agcgcatcgc
     5101 aggtgaggct tcccgcctgg cgcattacaa caagcgctcg accatcacct ccagggagat
     5161 ccagacggcc gtgcgcctgc tgctgcctgg ggagttggcc aagcacgccg tgtccgaggg
     5221 tactaaggcc atcaccaagt acaccagcgc taaggatcca
//
