>Addgene plasmid #53748 | pCS-H2B-cerulean | addgene partial sequence | sequence record 89631 | CMV-F 5'-CGCAAATGGGCGGTAGGCGTG-3'
CTATATAAGCAATGCTCGTTTAGGGAACCGCCATTCTGCCTGGGGACGTCGGAGCAAGCTTGATTTAGGT
GACACTATAGAATACAAGCTACTTGTTCTTTTTGCAGGATCCCATCGATTCGAATTCAAGGCCTCTCGAG
CCTCTAGAACTATAGTGAGTCGTATTACTCGACGGTACCGCCACCATGCCAGAGCCAGCGAAGTCTGCTC
CCGCCCCGAAAAAGGGCTCCAAGAAGGCGGTGACTAAGGCGCAGAAGAAAGGCGGCAAGAAGCGCAAGCG
CAGCCGCAAGGAGAGCTATTCCATCTATGTGTACAAGGTTCTGAAGCAGGTCCACCCTGACACCGGCATT
TCGTCCAAGGCCATGGGCATCATGAATTCGTTTGTGAACGACATTTTCGAGCGCATCGCAGGTGAGGCTT
CCCGCCTGGCGCATTACAACAAGCGCTCGACCATCACCTCCAGGGAGATCCAGACGGCCGTGCGCCTGCT
GCTGCCTGGGGAGTTGGCCAAGCACGCCGTGTCCGAGGGTACTAAGGCCATCACCAAGTACACCAGCGCT
AAGGATCCACCGGTCGCCACCATGGTGAGCAAGGGCGAGGAGCTGTTCACCGGGGTGGTGCCCATCCTGG
TCGAGCTGGACGGCGACGTAAACGGCCACAAGTTCAGCGTGTCCGGCGAGGGCGAGGGCGATGCCACCTA
CGGCAAGCTGACCCTGAAGTTCATCTGCACCACCGGCAAGCTGCCCGTGCCCTGGCCCACCCTCGTGACC
ACCCTGACCTGGGGCGTGCAGTGCTTCGCCCGCTACCCCGACCACATGAAGCAGCACGACTTCTTCAAGT
CCGCCATGCCCGAAGGCTACGTCCAGGAGCGCACCATCTTCTTCAAGGACGACGGCAACTACAAGACCCG
CGCCGAGGTGAAGTTCGAGGGCGACACCCTGGTGAACCGCATCGAGCTGAAGGGCATCGACTTCAAGGAG
GACGGCAACATCCTGGGGCACAAGCTGGAGTACAACGCCATCAGCGACAACGTCTATATCACCGCCGACA
AGCA
