>Addgene plasmid #53748 | pCS-H2B-cerulean | addgene partial sequence | sequence record 89632 | M13pUC-Rev 5'-AGCGGATAACAATTTCACACAGG-3'
TGACCATGATTACGCCAAGCGCGCAATTAACCCTCACTAAAGGGAACAAAAGCTGGGTACCGGGCCCAAT
GCATTGGCGCCGCGGCCGCGAATTAAAAAACCTCCCACACCTCCCCCTGAACCTGAAACATAAAATGAAT
GCAATTGTTGTTGTTAACTTGTTTATTGCAGCTTATAATGGTTACAAATAAAGCAATAGCATCACAAATT
TCACAAATAAAGCATTTTTTTCACTGCATTCTAGTTGTGGTTTGTCCAAACTCATCAATGTATCTTATCA
TGTCTGGATCTACGTAATACGACTCACTATAGTTCTAGGGCCGCTTTACTTGTACAGCTCGTCCATGCCG
AGAGTGATCCCGGCGGCGGTCACGAACTCCAGCAGGACCATGTGATCGCGCTTCTCGTTGGGGTCTTTGC
TCAGCTTGGACTGGGTGCTCAGGTAGTGGTTGTCGGGCAGCAGCACGGGGCCGTCGCCGATGGGGGTGTT
CTGCTGGTAGTGGTCGGCGAGCTGCACGCTGCCGTCCTCGATGTTGTGGCGGATCTTGAAGTTGGCCTTG
ATGCCGTTCTTCTGCTTGTCGGCGGTGATATAGACGTTGTCGCTGATGGCGTTGTACTCCAGCTTGTGCC
CCAGGATGTTGCCGTCCTCCTTGAAGTCGATGCCCTTCAGCTCGATGCGGTTCACCAGGGTGTCGCCCTC
GAACTTCACCTCGGCGCGGGTCTTGTAGTTGCCGTCGTCCTTGAAGAAGATGGTGCGCTCCTGGACGTAG
CCTTCGGGCATGGCGGACTTGAAGAAGTCGTGCTGCTTCATGTGGTCGGGGTAGCGGGCGAAGCACTGCA
CGCCCCAGGTCAGGGTGGTCACGAGGGTGGGCCAGGGCACGGGCAGCTTGCCGGTGGTGCAGATGAACTT
CAGGGTCAGCTTGCCGTAGGTGGCATCGCCCTCGCCCTCGCCGGACACGCTGAACTTGTGGCCGTTTACG
TCGCCGTCCAGCTCGACCAGGATGGGCACCACCCCGGTGAACAGCTCCTCGCCCTTGCTCACCATGGTGG
CGACCGGTGGATCCTTAGCGCTGGTGTACTTGGTGATGGCCTTAGTACCCTCGGACACGGCGTGCTTGGC
CAACTCC
